Addgene plasmid #218285: pToxAmp1
Purpose: Amplifying the gene copy number of heterologous genes (yEGFP and RelB) through ToxAmp (toxin-antitoxin-driven gene amplification) mechanism
Depositing lab: Claudia Vickers. Depositing organization: Queensland University of Technology. Publication: The integration of tandem gene repeats via a bacterial type-II toxin-antitoxin-mediated gene amplification (ToxAmp) system and stability visualisation in Saccharomyces cerevisiae. Evans S, Lu Z, McDonnell L, Anderson W, Peralta F, Watkins T , Ahmed H, Luna-Flores CH, Loan T, Navone L, Trau M, Scott CH, Speight R, Vickers CE, Peng B. bioRxiv 2024.01.30.578080 10.1101/2024.01.30.578080.
Backbone
  Vector backbone: pUC19
  Vector type: Yeast Expression
Growth in bacteria
  Bacterial resistance: Ampicillin, 100 μg/mL
  Growth temperature: 37°C
  Growth strain: DH5alpha
  Copy number: High Copy
Gene/Insert
  Gene/Insert name: HO(-253, -1)-pRPL8B>RelB>tPDC1-pTEF1>yEGFP>tURA3-ARS712-HO(-731, -264)
  Species: Synthetic
  Cloning method: Gibson Cloning
Terms and licenses: Academic/Nonprofit Terms; Industry Terms: Not Available to Industry
Depositor comments: Please visit https://doi.org/10.1101/2024.01.30.578080 for bioRxiv preprint.
How to cite: pToxAmp1 was a gift from Claudia Vickers (Addgene plasmid # 218285 ; http://n2t.net/addgene:218285 ; RRID:Addgene_218285)
