[The description below was written by a language model from this plasmid's Addgene catalogue record and pLannotate feature annotations shown in this document.]
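Description:
pToxAmp1 is a 6,387-nt yeast expression/integration plasmid built on the pUC19 backbone by Gibson assembly. In E. coli it replicates at high copy from the ColE1/pUC origin and is selected with ampicillin through the bla (AmpR) gene. The feature table also picks up the usual pUC remnants (lac promoter and operator, CAP site, lacZα fragment, and small lacI, rop and bom fragments), which play no evident role in the design.

The synthetic insert carries two expression units flanked by sequences from upstream of the Saccharomyces cerevisiae HO gene. The first unit places RelB, the antitoxin of the E. coli RelB/RelE type-II toxin-antitoxin pair, under the RPL8B promoter with the PDC1 terminator. The second places yeast-enhanced GFP (annotated as GFPmut3) under the constitutive TEF1 promoter with a URA3 terminator. The short "URA3 fragment" in the feature table most likely corresponds to this terminator region rather than to a functional auxotrophic marker, and no yeast selection marker is recorded. An ARS712 replication element sits between the yEGFP unit and the second HO segment. The HO segments are listed in the order (-253 to -1) then (-731 to -264), the reverse of their genomic order, which would suit ends-in style integration and tandem repeats, although the record does not describe the integration mechanism.

The stated purpose is to amplify the copy number of the heterologous genes through the ToxAmp (toxin-antitoxin-driven gene amplification) mechanism. Presumably, cells expressing the cognate toxin are favoured when they carry more antitoxin copies, with co-amplified yEGFP fluorescence reporting copy number and stability. The toxin gene is not on this plasmid and must be supplied separately.
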