Features (pLannotate 1.2.2; 14 found; start..end, strand, type, name):
     43..59      -  protein_bind   lac operator: The lac repressor binds to the lac operator to inhibit transcription in E. coli. This inhibition can be relieved by adding lactose or isopropyl-β-D-thiogalactopyranoside (IPTG). lac repressor encoded by lacI
     67..97      -  promoter       lac promoter: promoter for the E. coli lac operon
    112..133     -  protein_bind   CAP binding site: CAP binding activates transcription in the presence of cAMP. E. coli catabolite activator protein
    146..238     -  CDS            lacI (fragment): lac repressor; lacI; The lac repressor binds to the lac operator to inhibit transcription in E. coli. This inhibition can be relieved by adding lactose or isopropyl-β-D-thiogalactopyranoside (IPTG).
    421..1009    -  rep_origin     ori: high-copy-number ColE1/pMB1/pBR322/pUC origin of replication
   1180..2040    -  CDS            AmpR: β-lactamase; bla; confers resistance to ampicillin, carbenicillin, and related antibiotics
   2041..2145    -  promoter       AmpR promoter: bla
   2240..2275    +  CDS            rop (fragment): Rop protein, which maintains plasmids at low copy number; rop
   2377..2476    +  misc_feature   bom (fragment): basis of mobility region from pBR322
   2482..2636    -  CDS            lacZα (fragment): LacZα fragment of β-galactosidase; lacZ fragment
   3528..3764    +  CDS            relB: RELB_ECOLI - Experimental evidence at protein level: Swiss-Prot protein existence level 1. Seems to be a principal mediator of cell death in liquid media. From Escherichia coli (strain K12).
   4243..4650    +  promoter       TEF1 promoter: S. cerevisiae TEF1; promoter for EF-1α
   4673..5383    +  CDS            GFPmut3: GFPmut3 is a basic (constitutively fluorescent) green fluorescent protein published in 1996, derived from Aequorea victoria. It is reported to be a very rapidly-maturing weak dimer.
   5399..5498    +  CDS            URA3 (fragment): orotidine-5'-phosphate decarboxylase, required for uracil biosynthesis; S. cerevisiae URA3; yeast auxotrophic marker, counterselectable with 5-fluoroorotic acid (5-FOA)
>Addgene plasmid #218285 | pToxAmp1 | addgene full sequence | sequence record 433687 | Addgene NGS Result
GCATGCGGCGTAATCATGGTCATAGCTGTTTCCTGTGTGAAATTGTTATCCGCTCACAATTCCACACAAC
ATACGAGCCGGAAGCATAAAGTGTAAAGCCTGGGGTGCCTAATGAGTGAGCTAACTCACATTAATTGCGT
TGCGCTCACTGCCCGCTTTCCAGTCGGGAAACCTGTCGTGCCAGCTGCATTAATGAATCGGCCAACGCGC
GGGGAGAGGCGGTTTGCGTATTGGGCGCTCTTCCGCTTCCTCGCTCACTGACTCGCTGCGCTCGGTCGTT
CGGCTGCGGCGAGCGGTATCAGCTCACTCAAAGGCGGTAATACGGTTATCCACAGAATCAGGGGATAACG
CAGGAAAGAACATGTGAGCAAAAGGCCAGCAAAAGGCCAGGAACCGTAAAAAGGCCGCGTTGCTGGCGTT
TTTCCATAGGCTCCGCCCCCCTGACGAGCATCACAAAAATCGACGCTCAAGTCAGAGGTGGCGAAACCCG
ACAGGACTATAAAGATACCAGGCGTTTCCCCCTGGAAGCTCCCTCGTGCGCTCTCCTGTTCCGACCCTGC
CGCTTACCGGATACCTGTCCGCCTTTCTCCCTTCGGGAAGCGTGGCGCTTTCTCATAGCTCACGCTGTAG
GTATCTCAGTTCGGTGTAGGTCGTTCGCTCCAAGCTGGGCTGTGTGCACGAACCCCCCGTTCAGCCCGAC
CGCTGCGCCTTATCCGGTAACTATCGTCTTGAGTCCAACCCGGTAAGACACGACTTATCGCCACTGGCAG
CAGCCACTGGTAACAGGATTAGCAGAGCGAGGTATGTAGGCGGTGCTACAGAGTTCTTGAAGTGGTGGCC
TAACTACGGCTACACTAGAAGAACAGTATTTGGTATCTGCGCTCTGCTGAAGCCAGTTACCTTCGGAAAA
AGAGTTGGTAGCTCTTGATCCGGCAAACAAACCACCGCTGGTAGCGGTGGTTTTTTTGTTTGCAAGCAGC
AGATTACGCGCAGAAAAAAAGGATCTCAAGAAGATCCTTTGATCTTTTCTACGGGGTCTGACGCTCAGTG
GAACGAAAACTCACGTTAAGGGATTTTGGTCATGAGATTATCAAAAAGGATCTTCACCTAGATCCTTTTA
AATTAAAAATGAAGTTTTAAATCAATCTAAAGTATATATGAGTAAACTTGGTCTGACAGTTACCAATGCT
TAATCAGTGAGGCACCTATCTCAGCGATCTGTCTATTTCGTTCATCCATAGTTGCCTGACTCCCCGTCGT
GTAGATAACTACGATACGGGAGGGCTTACCATCTGGCCCCAGTGCTGCAATGATACCGCGAGACCCACGC
TCACCGGCTCCAGATTTATCAGCAATAAACCAGCCAGCCGGAAGGGCCGAGCGCAGAAGTGGTCCTGCAA
CTTTATCCGCCTCCATCCAGTCTATTAATTGTTGCCGGGAAGCTAGAGTAAGTAGTTCGCCAGTTAATAG
TTTGCGCAACGTTGTTGCCATTGCTACAGGCATCGTGGTGTCACGCTCGTCGTTTGGTATGGCTTCATTC
AGCTCCGGTTCCCAACGATCAAGGCGAGTTACATGATCCCCCATGTTGTGCAAAAAAGCGGTTAGCTCCT
TCGGTCCTCCGATCGTTGTCAGAAGTAAGTTGGCCGCAGTGTTATCACTCATGGTTATGGCAGCACTGCA
TAATTCTCTTACTGTCATGCCATCCGTAAGATGCTTTTCTGTGACTGGTGAGTACTCAACCAAGTCATTC
TGAGAATAGTGTATGCGGCGACCGAGTTGCTCTTGCCCGGCGTCAATACGGGATAATACCGCGCCACATA
GCAGAACTTTAAAAGTGCTCATCATTGGAAAACGTTCTTCGGGGCGAAAACTCTCAAGGATCTTACCGCT
GTTGAGATCCAGTTCGATGTAACCCACTCGTGCACCCAACTGATCTTCAGCATCTTTTACTTTCACCAGC
GTTTCTGGGTGAGCAAAAACAGGAAGGCAAAATGCCGCAAAAAAGGGAATAAGGGCGACACGGAAATGTT
GAATACTCATACTCTTCCTTTTTCAATATTATTGAAGCATTTATCAGGGTTATTGTCTCATGAGCGGATA
CATATTTGAATGTATTTAGAAAAATAAACAAATAGGGGTTCCGCGCACATTTCCCCGAAAAGTGCCACCT
GACGTCTAAGAAACCATTATTATCATGACATTAACCTATAAAAATAGGCGTATCACGAGGCCCTTTCGTC
TCGCGCGTTTCGGTGATGACGGTGAAAACCTCTGACACATGCAGCTCCCGGAGACGGTCACAGCTTGTCT
GTAAGCGGATGCCGGGAGCAGACAAGCCCGTCAGGGCGCGTCAGCGGGTGTTGGCGGGTGTCGGGGCTGG
CTTAACTATGCGGCATCAGAGCAGATTGTACTGAGAGTGCACCATATGCGGTGTGAAATACCGCACAGAT
GCGTAAGGAGAAAATACCGCATCAGGCGCCATTCGCCATTCAGGCTGCGCAACTGTTGGGAAGGGCGATC
GGTGCGGGCCTCTTCGCTATTACGCCAGCTGGCGAAAGGGGGATGTGCTGCAAGGCGATTAAGTTGGGTA
ACGCCAGGGTTTTCCCAGTCACGACGTTGTAAAACGACGGCCAGTGCATGCGTTTAAACCACGAAAAGTT
CACCATAACTTCGAATAAAGTCGCGGAAAAAAGTAAACAGCTATTGCTACTCAAATGAGGTTTGCAGAAG
CTTGTTGAAGCATGATGAAGCGTTCTAAACGCACTATTCATCATTAAATATTTAAAGCTCATAAAATTGT
ATTCAATTCCTATTCTAAATGGCTTTTATTTCTATTACAACTATTAGCTCTAAATCCATATCCTCATAAG
CAGCAATCAATTCTATCTATACTTTAAACCGCGGGCCTTGCGGAGGATAACCACCAACGAACTCAAATAC
CTACCGCGTACCTTCCTACGGTTATGTACTTTTGCACTGCTATTGCTTTGAGATGCTATGAGAACTGCCG
TCAAAATTGGGTGGCAAAGAGGGATAGCTTCACTGCCAATCACTACACTCTGTTCTGAAGGAGGGGAATT
ACTGTTGTCTCATAAAAAAACACCTTTGAAACACTTTCACTCATAGAGAAGCCAAGAACTCTGATGAGTT
CTTTATTTGTTGCCGCTAACTTTATCTTATCTTCTCCATTGTAATAATTACTATTCTTTTTACTTGCCTG
TTTTCCATCCCAATGAAGATCCGTACATCTTAGACACCCTTTTCTTTTTTTCTTTTTTTTTTTTTTTTTT
TTTTTGGCTTCCGAAGTGCCGACAACTAAAGAATTATCGCATTTTTTTTGAATACATCATACTATACGAT
AGAACGCATTGAAACTTTTCCCATCTCAAAATCCAGGGACAATAGTATGGGATCGATATTATTATCAAGA
CATAAGTATTGTGATGCGCACGTTGAAATTCACTATTTTTTTTTTTTATATCTGTTTTTCAATACAGTGA
ACACGATAACTGAAAGAAACATCTAGAATGGGTAGCATTAACCTGCGTATTGACGATGAACTTAAAGCGC
GTTCTTACGCCGCGCTTGAAAAAATGGGTGTAACTCCTTCTGAAGCGCTTCGTCTCATGCTCGAGTATAT
CGCTGACAATGAACGCTTGCCGTTCAAACAGACACTCCTGAGTGATGAAGATGCTGAACTTGTGGAGATA
GTGAAAGAACGGCTTCGTAATCCTAAGCCAGTACGTGTGACGCTGGATGAACTCTGACCTGCAGGGCGAT
TTAATCTCTAATTATTAGTTAAAGTTTTATAAGCATTTTTATGTAACGAAAAATAAATTGGTTCATATTA
TTACTGCACTGTCACTTACCATGGAAAGACCAGACAAGAAGTTGCCGACACGACAGTCTGTTGAATTGGC
TTAAGTCTGGGTCCGCTTCTTTACAAATTTGAAGAATTTCTCTTAAACGATATGTATATTCTTTTCGTTG
GAAAAGATGTCTTCCAAAAAAAAAAACCGATGAATTAGTGGAACCAAGGAAAAAAAAAGAGGTATCCTTG
ATTAAGGAACAGAGCTCCGTATAAACAATGCATACTTTGTACGTTCAAAATACAATGCAGTAGATATATT
TATGCATATTACATATAATACATATCACATAGGAAGCAACAGGCGCGTTGGACTTTTAATTTTCGAGGAC
CGCGAATCCTTACATCACACCCAATCCCCCACAAGTGATCCCCCACACACCATAGCTTCAAAATGTTTCT
ACTCCTTTTTTACTCTTCCAGATTTTCTCGGACTCCGCGCATCGCCGTACCACTTCAAAACACCCAAGCA
CAGCATACTAAATTTCCCCTCTTTCTTCCTCTAGGGTGTCGTTAATTACCCGTACTAAAGGTTTGGAAAA
GAAAAAAGAGACCGCCTCGTTTCTTTTTCTTCGTCGAAAAAGGCAATAAAAATTTTTATCACGTTTCTTT
TTCTTGAAAATTTTTTTTTTTGATTTTTTTCTCTTTCGATGACCTCCCATTGATATTTAAGTTAATAAAC
GGTCTTCAATTTCTCAAGTTTCAGTTTCATTTTTCTTGTTCTATTACAACTTTTTTTACTTCTTGCTCAT
TAGAAAGAAAGCATAGCAATCTAATCTAAGTTTTAATTACAAAATGGGATCCTCTAAAGGTGAAGAATTA
TTCACTGGTGTTGTCCCAATTTTGGTTGAATTAGATGGTGATGTTAATGGTCACAAATTTTCTGTCTCCG
GTGAAGGTGAAGGTGATGCTACTTACGGTAAATTGACCTTAAAATTTATTTGTACTACTGGTAAATTGCC
AGTTCCATGGCCAACCTTAGTCACTACTTTCGGTTATGGTGTTCAATGTTTTGCGAGATACCCAGATCAT
ATGAAACAACATGACTTTTTCAAGTCTGCCATGCCAGAAGGTTATGTTCAAGAAAGAACTATTTTTTTCA
AAGATGACGGTAACTACAAGACCAGAGCTGAAGTCAAGTTTGAAGGTGATACCTTAGTTAATAGAATCGA
ATTAAAAGGTATTGATTTTAAAGAAGATGGTAACATTTTAGGTCACAAATTGGAATACAACTATAACTCT
CACAATGTTTACATCATGGCTGACAAACAAAAGAATGGTATCAAAGTTAACTTCAAAATTAGACACAACA
TTGAAGATGGTTCTGTTCAATTAGCTGACCATTATCAACAAAATACTCCAATTGGTGATGGTCCAGTCTT
GTTACCAGACAACCATTACTTATCCACTCAATCTGCCTTATCCAAAGATCCAAACGAAAAGAGAGACCAC
ATGGTCTTGTTAGAATTTGTTACTGCTGCTGGTATTACCCATGGTATGGATGAATTGTACAAAAGATCTT
AAACTAGTAGGACTATTTGCAAAGGGAAGGGATGCTAAGGTAGAGGGTGAACGTTACAGAAAAGCAGGCT
GGGAAGCATATTTGAGAAGATGCGGCCAGCAAAACTAAAAAACTGTATTATAAGTAAATGCATGTATACT
AAACTCACAAATTAGAGCTTCAATTTAATTATATCAGTTATTACCCGGGAATCTCGGTCGTAATGATTTG
CGGCCGCATTCCCAGAAGATTAGGGAGGTAATTAATTAATAGGCAGATTTCTAGTTCTTATATATTACTA
TAGATAAGGAAATTATACGCTTGTATGCAGAGATAATTTAAGTTTTGCTTTGTTCGCCACCATTCTAGTT
ATGACCTTTATCTATCATTCTATTTTTTATTGGAAAGGCTTTACAAAAAACAAACAGTAAAAATTCTTTA
AGCGAAGTGAAATCGACAATGAATATGAAATTGGTAATTATCTTACATTAGGACTTTTCAATATCTGCCG
GCAGGATCCACGAAAATGATGTGAATGAATACATGAAAGATTCATGAGATCTGACAACATGGTAGACGTG
TGTGTCTCATGGAAATTGATGCAGTTGAAGACATGTGCGTCACGAAAAAAGAAATCAATCCTACACAGGG
CTTAAGGGCAAATGTATTCATGTGTGTCACGAAAAGTGATGTAACTAAATACACGATTACCATGGAAATT
AACGTACCTTTTTTGTGCGTGTATTGAAATATTATGACATATTACAGAAAGGGTTCGCAAGTCCTGTTTC
TATGCCTTTCTCTTAGTAATTCACGAAATAAACCTATGGTTTACGAAATGATCCACGAAAATCATGTTAT
TATTTACATCAACATATCGCGAAAATTCATGTCATGTCCACATTAACATCATTGCAGAGCAACAATTCAT
TTTCATAGAGAAATTTGCTACTATCACCCACTAGTACTACCATTGGTACCTACTACTTTGAATTGTACTA
CCGCTGGGCGTTTAAAC
